Addgene plasmid #191483: pCMV-Dest-MBP-Nsp1
Purpose: Mammalian expression of MBP-tagged SARS-CoV-2 Nsp1
Depositing lab: Hao Wu. Depositing organization: Boston Children's Hospital. Publication: Targeting stem-loop 1 of the SARS-CoV-2 5' UTR to suppress viral translation and Nsp1 evasion. Vora SM, Fontana P, Mao T, Leger V, Zhang Y, Fu TM, Lieberman J, Gehrke L, Shi M, Wang L, Iwasaki A, Wu H. Proc Natl Acad Sci U S A. 2022 Mar 1;119(9). pii: 2117198119. doi: 10.1073/pnas.2117198119. PubMed 35149555.
Backbone
  Vector backbone: pCMV-Dest
  Vector type: Mammalian Expression
Growth in bacteria
  Bacterial resistance: Ampicillin, 100 μg/mL
  Growth temperature: 37°C
  Growth strain: DH5alpha
  Copy number: High Copy
Gene/Insert
  Gene/Insert name: MBP-Nsp1
  Species: Severe acute respiratory syndrome coronavirus 2
  Entrez Gene: ORF1ab (a.k.a. GU280_gp01)
  Cloning method: Gibson Cloning
Terms and licenses: Academic/Nonprofit Terms; Industry Terms: Not Available to Industry
How to cite: pCMV-Dest-MBP-Nsp1 was a gift from Hao Wu (Addgene plasmid # 191483 ; http://n2t.net/addgene:191483 ; RRID:Addgene_191483)
