[The description below was written by a language model from this plasmid's Addgene catalogue record and pLannotate feature annotations shown in this document.]
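Description:
pCMV-Dest-MBP-Nsp1 is a mammalian expression plasmid of about 7 kb, built on the pCMV-Dest backbone, that produces SARS-CoV-2 non-structural protein 1 (Nsp1) as a maltose-binding protein fusion. It is maintained in E. coli through a high-copy ColE1/pUC-type origin and selected with ampicillin via the β-lactamase gene. An f1 phage origin is also present. The feature table additionally shows Tn7L and Tn7R transposon ends and a gentamicin acetyltransferase gene driven by the class 1 integron Pc promoter. In the circular map, the Tn7 ends bracket the gentamicin marker and the expression cassette, an arrangement typical of mini-Tn7 transposition (bacmid-type) donor vectors. The catalogue entry, however, lists only ampicillin selection and mammalian expression as the intended use.

The expression cassette is driven by the human cytomegalovirus immediate-early enhancer and promoter and ends with an SV40 polyadenylation signal, preceded by a short fragment annotated as SV40 large T antigen. The open reading frame starts with an 8xHis tag, followed by an E. coli MBP lacking its signal sequence, a TEV protease recognition site, and then a 540-nt segment matching the SARS-CoV-2 replicase polyprotein 1a. The automated annotation attaches an nsp10 description to that polyprotein match, but the segment's size and the catalogue insert name are consistent with it being Nsp1, the N-terminal cleavage product of ORF1ab. The insert was assembled by Gibson cloning. The His and MBP tags allow affinity capture and detection, and TEV cleavage can release Nsp1 from the tags. The associated work concerns Nsp1-mediated translational suppression and how the viral 5' UTR stem-loop 1 evades it.
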