Features (pLannotate 1.2.2; 20 found; start..end, strand, type, name):
    141..520     +  enhancer       CMV enhancer: human cytomegalovirus immediate early enhancer
    521..724     +  promoter       CMV promoter: human cytomegalovirus (CMV) immediate early promoter
    720..753     +  LTR            5' LTR (truncated) (fragment): truncated 5' long terminal repeat (LTR) from HIV-1
    789..812     +  CDS            8xHis: 8xHis affinity tag
    822..1922    +  CDS            MBP: maltose binding protein from E. coli; malE (mutated); This version of the gene does not encode a signal sequence, so MBP will remain in the cytosol.
   1977..1997    +  CDS            TEV site: tobacco etch virus (TEV) protease recognition and cleavage site
   2010..2549    +  CDS            R1A_SARS2 (fragment) (sequence partly withheld): Experimental evidence at protein level: Swiss-Prot protein existence level 1. [Non-structural protein 10]: Plays a pivotal role in viral transcription by stimulating both nsp14 3'-5' exoribonuclease and nsp16 2'-O-methyltransferase activities. Therefore plays an essential role in viral mRNAs cap methylation. From Severe acute respiratory syndrome coronavirus 2 (2019-nCoV) (SARS-CoV-2).
   2594..2677    +  CDS            large T antigen (fragment): large T antigen from SV40 (simian virus 40)
   2700..2834    +  polyA_signal   SV40 poly(A) signal: SV40 polyadenylation signal
   2863..3028    -  mobile_element Tn7L: mini-Tn7 element (left end of the Tn7 transposon) Tn7
   3191..3207    +  CDS            lacZα (fragment): LacZα fragment of β-galactosidase; lacZ fragment
   3212..3666    +  rep_origin     f1 ori (sequence partly withheld): f1 bacteriophage origin of replication; arrow indicates direction of (+) strand synthesis
   3692..3796    +  promoter       AmpR promoter: bla
   3797..4657    +  CDS            AmpR: β-lactamase; bla; confers resistance to ampicillin, carbenicillin, and related antibiotics
   4828..5416    +  rep_origin     ori: high-copy-number ColE1/pMB1/pBR322/pUC origin of replication
   5602..5653    -  misc_feature   bom (fragment): basis of mobility region from pBR322
   5721..5945    -  mobile_element Tn7R: mini-Tn7 element (right end of the Tn7 transposon) Tn7
   6012..6545    -  CDS            GmR: gentamycin acetyltransferase; aacC1; confers resistance to gentamycin
   6734..6762    -  promoter       Pc promoter: intI1 (promoter lies within the coding sequence); class 1 integron promoter
   6740..90      -  CDS            YPR2_ECOLX (fragment) (across the origin): Protein predicted: Swiss-Prot protein existence level 4. From Escherichia coli.
>Addgene plasmid #191483 | pCMV-Dest-MBP-Nsp1 | addgene full sequence | sequence record 377394 | Addgene NGS Result
ACCCCGGATGAAGTGGTTCGCATCCTCGGTTTTCTGGAAGGCGAGCATCGTTTGTTCGCCCAGGACTCTA
GCTATAGTTCTAGTGGTTGGCTACGTATACTCCGGACTGCTTCGCGATGTACGGGCCAGATATACGCGTT
GACATTGATTATTGACTAGTTATTAATAGTAATCAATTACGGGGTCATTAGTTCATAGCCCATATATGGA
GTTCCGCGTTACATAACTTACGGTAAATGGCCCGCCTGGCTGACCGCCCAACGACCCCCGCCCATTGACG
TCAATAATGACGTATGTTCCCATAGTAACGCCAATAGGGACTTTCCATTGACGTCAATGGGTGGAGTATT
TACGGTAAACTGCCCACTTGGCAGTACATCAAGTGTATCATATGCCAAGTACGCCCCCTATTGACGTCAA
TGACGGTAAATGGCCCGCCTGGCATTATGCCCAGTACATGACCTTATGGGACTTTCCTACTTGGCAGTAC
ATCTACGTATTAGTCATCGCTATTACCATGGTGATGCGGTTTTGGCAGTACATCAATGGGCGTGGATAGC
GGTTTGACTCACGGGGATTTCCAAGTCTCCACCCCATTGACGTCAATGGGAGTTTGTTTTGGCACCAAAA
TCAACGGGACTTTCCAAAATGTCGTAACAACTCCGCCCCATTGACGCAAATGGGCGGTAGGCGTGTACGG
TGGGAGGTCTATATAAGCAGAGCTCTCTGGCTAACTAGAGAACCCACTGCTTACTGGCTTATCGAAAGCC
GCCACCATGGGTTCTTCTCACCATCACCATCACCATCACCATGGTTCTTCTATGAAAATCGAAGAAGGTA
AACTGGTAATCTGGATTAACGGCGATAAAGGCTATAACGGTCTCGCTGAAGTCGGTAAGAAATTCGAGAA
AGATACCGGAATTAAAGTCACCGTTGAGCACCCGGATAAACTGGAAGAGAAATTCCCACAGGTTGCGGCA
ACTGGCGATGGCCCTGACATTATCTTCTGGGCACACGACCGCTTTGGTGGCTACGCTCAATCTGGCCTGT
TGGCTGAAATCACCCCGGACAAAGCGTTCCAGGACAAGCTGTATCCGTTTACCTGGGATGCCGTACGTTA
CAACGGCAAGCTGATTGCTTACCCGATCGCTGTTGAAGCGTTATCGCTGATTTATAACAAAGACCTGCTG
CCGAACCCGCCAAAAACCTGGGAAGAGATCCCGGCGCTGGATAAAGAACTGAAAGCGAAAGGTAAGAGCG
CGCTGATGTTCAACCTGCAAGAACCGTACTTCACCTGGCCGCTGATTGCTGCTGACGGGGGTTATGCGTT
CAAGTATGAAAACGGCAAGTACGACATTAAAGACGTGGGCGTGGATAACGCTGGCGCGAAAGCGGGTCTG
ACCTTCCTGGTTGACCTGATTAAAAACAAACACATGAATGCAGACACCGATTACTCCATCGCAGAAGCTG
CCTTTAATAAAGGCGAAACAGCGATGACCATCAACGGCCCGTGGGCATGGTCCAACATCGACACCAGCAA
AGTGAATTATGGTGTAACGGTACTGCCGACCTTCAAGGGTCAACCATCCAAACCGTTCGTTGGCGTGCTG
AGCGCAGGTATTAACGCCGCCAGTCCGAACAAAGAGCTGGCAAAAGAGTTCCTCGAAAACTATCTGCTGA
CTGATGAAGGTCTGGAAGCGGTTAATAAAGACAAACCGCTGGGTGCCGTAGCGCTGAAGTCTTACGAGGA
AGAGTTGGCGAAAGATCCACGTATTGCCGCCACTATGGAAAACGCCCAGAAAGGTGAAATCATGCCGAAC
ATCCCGCAGATGTCCGCTTTCTGGTATGCCGTGCGTACTGCGGTGATCAACGCCGCCAGCGGTCGTCAGA
CTGTCGATGAAGCCCTGAAAGACGCGCAGACTAATTCGAGCTCGAACAACAACAACAATAACAATAACAA
CAACCTCGGGATCGAGGAAAACCTGTATTTTCAGGGCGCCATGGGATCCATGGAGAGTCTTGTACCCGGC
TTTAAC
[348 nt withheld, positions 2037-2384]
AATGGGAACAAGGGCGCAGGGGGCCACAGTTATGGAGCCGACCTCAAATCCTTTGACCTTGGCGACGAGT
TGGGGACAGATCCCTACGAGGATTTCCAGGAAAACTGGAATACGAAACATAGCAGTGGCGTTACTCGCGA
GTTGATGCGCGAACTGAACGGCGGCTAACTCGAGGCATGCGGTACCAAGCTTGTCGAGAAGTACTAGAGG
ATCATAATCAGCCATACCACATTTGTAGAGGTTTTACTTGCTTTAAAAAACCTCCCACACCTCCCCCTGA
ACCTGAAACATAAAATGAATGCAATTGTTGTTGTTAACTTGTTTATTGCAGCTTATAATGGTTACAAATA
AAGCAATAGCATCACAAATTTCACAAATAAAGCATTTTTTTCACTGCATTCTAGTTGTGGTTTGTCCAAA
CTCATCAATGTATCTTATCATGTCTGGATCTGATCACTGCTTGAGCCTAGGAGATCCGAACCAGATAAGT
GAAATCTAGTTCCAAACTATTTTGTCATTTTTAATTTTCGTATTAGCTTACGACGCTACACCCAGTTCCC
ATCTATTTTGTCACTCTTCCCTAAATAATCCTTAAAAACTCCATTTCCACCCCTCCCAGTTCCCAACTAT
TTTGTCCGCCCACAGCGGGGCATTTTTCTTCCTGTTATGTTTTTAATCAAACATCCTGCCAACTCCATGT
GACAAACCGTCATCTTCGGCTACTTTTTCTCTGTCACAGAATGAAAATTTTTCTGTCATCTCTTCGTTAT
TAATGTTTGTAATTGACTGAATATCAACGCTTATTTGCAGCCTGAATGGCGAATGGG
[124 nt withheld, positions 3212-3335]
C
[91 nt withheld, positions 3337-3427]
A
[49 nt withheld, positions 3429-3477]
CCTTTGACGTTGGAGTCCACGTTCTT
[37 nt withheld, positions 3504-3540]
ACCCTATCTCGGTCTATTCTTTTGATTTATAAGGGATTTTGCCGATTTCGGCCTATTGGTTAAAAAATGA
GCTGATTTAACAAAAATTTAACGCGAATTTTAACAAAATATTAACGCTTACAATTTAGGTGGCACTTTTC
GGGGAAATGTGCGCGGAACCCCTATTTGTTTATTTTTCTAAATACATTCAAATATGTATCCGCTCATGAG
ACAATAACCCTGATAAATGCTTCAATAATATTGAAAAAGGAAGAGTATGAGTATTCAACATTTCCGTGTC
GCCCTTATTCCCTTTTTTGCGGCATTTTGCCTTCCTGTTTTTGCTCACCCAGAAACGCTGGTGAAAGTAA
AAGATGCTGAAGATCAGTTGGGTGCACGAGTGGGTTACATCGAACTGGATCTCAACAGCGGTAAGATCCT
TGAGAGTTTTCGCCCCGAAGAACGTTTTCCAATGATGAGCACTTTTAAAGTTCTGCTATGTGGCGCGGTA
TTATCCCGTATTGACGCCGGGCAAGAGCAACTCGGTCGCCGCATACACTATTCTCAGAATGACTTGGTTG
AGTACTCACCAGTCACAGAAAAGCATCTTACGGATGGCATGACAGTAAGAGAATTATGCAGTGCTGCCAT
AACCATGAGTGATAACACTGCGGCCAACTTACTTCTGACAACGATCGGAGGACCGAAGGAGCTAACCGCT
TTTTTGCACAACATGGGGGATCATGTAACTCGCCTTGATCGTTGGGAACCGGAGCTGAATGAAGCCATAC
CAAACGACGAGCGTGACACCACGATGCCTGTAGCAATGGCAACAACGTTGCGCAAACTATTAACTGGCGA
ACTACTTACTCTAGCTTCCCGGCAACAATTAATAGACTGGATGGAGGCGGATAAAGTTGCAGGACCACTT
CTGCGCTCGGCCCTTCCGGCTGGCTGGTTTATTGCTGATAAATCTGGAGCCGGTGAGCGTGGGTCTCGCG
GTATCATTGCAGCACTGGGGCCAGATGGTAAGCCCTCCCGTATCGTAGTTATCTACACGACGGGGAGTCA
GGCAACTATGGATGAACGAAATAGACAGATCGCTGAGATAGGTGCCTCACTGATTAAGCATTGGTAACTG
TCAGACCAAGTTTACTCATATATACTTTAGATTGATTTAAAACTTCATTTTTAATTTAAAAGGATCTAGG
TGAAGATCCTTTTTGATAATCTCATGACCAAAATCCCTTAACGTGAGTTTTCGTTCCACTGAGCGTCAGA
CCCCGTAGAAAAGATCAAAGGATCTTCTTGAGATCCTTTTTTTCTGCGCGTAATCTGCTGCTTGCAAACA
AAAAAACCACCGCTACCAGCGGTGGTTTGTTTGCCGGATCAAGAGCTACCAACTCTTTTTCCGAAGGTAA
CTGGCTTCAGCAGAGCGCAGATACCAAATACTGTTCTTCTAGTGTAGCCGTAGTTAGGCCACCACTTCAA
GAACTCTGTAGCACCGCCTACATACCTCGCTCTGCTAATCCTGTTACCAGTGGCTGCTGCCAGTGGCGAT
AAGTCGTGTCTTACCGGGTTGGACTCAAGACGATAGTTACCGGATAAGGCGCAGCGGTCGGGCTGAACGG
GGGGTTCGTGCACACAGCCCAGCTTGGAGCGAACGACCTACACCGAACTGAGATACCTACAGCGTGAGCT
ATGAGAAAGCGCCACGCTTCCCGAAGGGAGAAAGGCGGACAGGTATCCGGTAAGCGGCAGGGTCGGAACA
GGAGAGCGCACGAGGGAGCTTCCAGGGGGAAACGCCTGGTATCTTTATAGTCCTGTCGGGTTTCGCCACC
TCTGACTTGAGCGTCGATTTTTGTGATGCTCGTCAGGGGGGCGGAGCCTATGGAAAAACGCCAGCAACGC
GGCCTTTTTACGGTTCCTGGCCTTTTGCTGGCCTTTTGCTCACATGTTCTTTCCTGCGTTATCCCCTGAT
TCTGTGGATAACCGTATTACCGCCTTTGAGTGAGCTGATACCGCTCGCCGCAGCCGAACGACCGAGCGCA
GCGAGTCAGTGAGCGAGGAAGCGGAAGAGCGCCTGATGCGGTATTTTCTCCTTACGCATCTGTGCGGTAT
TTCACACCGCATAGACCAGCCGCGTAACCTGGCAAAATCGGTTACGGTTGAGTAATAAATGGATGCCCTG
CGTAAGCGGGTGTGGGCGGACAATAAAGTCTTAAACTGAACAAAATAGATCTAAACTATGACAATAAAGT
CTTAAACTAGACAGAATAGTTGTAAACTGAAATCAGTCCAGTTATGCTGTGAAAAAGCATACTGGACTTT
TGTTATGGCTAAAGCAAACTCTTCATTTTCTGAAGTGCAAATTGCCCGTCGTATTAAAGAGGGGCGTGGC
CAAGGGCATGGTAAAGACTATATTCGCGGCGTTGTGACAATTTACCGAACAACTCCGCGGCCGGGAAGCC
GATCTCGGCTTGAACGAATTGTTAGGTGGCGGTACTTGGGTCGATATCAAAGTGCATCACTTCTTCCCGT
ATGCCCAACTTTGTATAGAGAGCCACTGCGGGATCGTCACCGTAATCTGCTTGCACGTAGATCACATAAG
CACCAAGCGCGTTGGCCTCATGCTTGAGGAGATTGATGAGCGCGGTGGCAATGCCCTGCCTCCGGTGCTC
GCCGGAGACTGCGAGATCATAGATATAGATCTCACTACGCGGCTGCTCAAACTTGGGCAGAACGTAAGCC
GCGAGAGCGCCAACAACCGCTTCTTGGTCGAAGGCAGCAAGCGCGATGAATGTCTTACTACGGAGCAAGT
TCCCGAGGTAATCGGAGTCCGGCTGATGTTGGGAGTAGGTGGCTACGTCTCCGAACTCACGACCGAAAAG
ATCAAGAGCAGCCCGCATGGATTTGACTTGGTCAGGGCCGAGCCTACATGTGCGAATGATGCCCATACTT
GAGCCACCTAACTTTGTTTTAGGGCGACTGCCCTGCTGCGTAACATCGTTGCTGCTGCGTAACATCGTTG
CTGCTCCATAACATCAAACATCGACCCACGGCGTAACGCGCTTGCTGCTTGGATGCCCGAGGCATAGACT
GTACAAAAAAACAGTCATAACAAGCCATGAAAACCGCCACTGCGCCGTTACCACCGCTGCGTTCGGTCAA
GGTTCTGGACCAGTTGCGTGAGCGCATACGCTACTTGCATTACAGTTTACGAACCGAACAGGCTTATGTC
AACTGGGTTCGTGCCTTCATCCGTTTCCACGGTGTGCGTCACCCGGCAACCTTGGGCAGCAGCGAAGTCG
AGGCATTTCTGTCCTGGCTGGCGAACGAGCGCAAGGTTTCGGTCTCCACGCATCGTCAGGCATTGGCGGC
CTTGCTGTTCTTCTACGGCAAGGTGCTGTGCACGGATCTGCCCTGGCTTCAGGAGATCGGAAGACCTCGG
CCGTCGCGGCGCTTGCCGGTGGTGCTG
